>Addgene plasmid #10982 | pL-rpb1-C67Y | addgene partial sequence | sequence record 17955 | 10982 with yRPO21-R 5'-ccccgtggctctatcttttt
TATTACCACAACCTCCCCTTGATACGAGCTGAGTAGGATCATCTTCAGAAGGGACATCTGTTTCGCAGAC
CATTTTTGTTTTACATAAAGTCCAAATTGCAGCAAACCTTTTTTTACTGTCTTTGATTGCTAGAGCTTGT
CTCATTAATTCATTATGTTCATCCAGTAATAGCTTACCACAGTGCATACAGACACACTCACATACTTTCT
TAATTTTGGCAATAAAACCAACATGAAATACAGGTTTTGCTAAATCTATGTGACCAAAATGACCAGGACA
TTCGTTCATACCCTCTTGACAAGTTTGATACTTCAGATTACGATCAATAGAGCCTAACCTAGGGTCGTTT
AGACCACCAATTTTCGCTCTCGTCTGGGTTTCATCCATTGTCTCTGGAAATCTAATTTTGGCCACACTGA
TTGCTCTAACTTCTTCAGGTGAGAAAAGACCGAATTGGACCTCTTTTACTGTACGGAGT
