>Addgene plasmid #10982 | pL-rpb1-C67Y | addgene partial sequence | sequence record 17956 | 10982 with M13rev
TGCGCGTCTCGAGGAGCGTGCAGCACCATTCACCGCCAGCTTTGTATCGTCCTTTAGAGTGCAGCAAGAA
CATTAATTGCTCTCACAGAGGTATCATAAGAACATCCGATTCGTTCATTAACTGAAATCATATCTGTGTT
GTTCTGATCGACTCTCTTTGTTAGTTTTATCTTCCATTTTTTTTTATTCCTTTCATTTTCCAATAAAATT
TGAACAGGATCGATATAAACAGATAAAAACCCTCCAAAGTTAACCATTTGTTTATATTTGCTTTTCTGCA
TAAGTTTTCCTAGCGAATTCCCTGATCAACTTTCAAGGAAAACTAAAACTACTGTATTATAAGAGGTTTT
TTTTCATTCCAGATTAATTTTGAAATACGATATCCTCAAGTTTATCTACCAGAATATTTGACTAAGAAAT
CAAACTCTGTTAATAATAATATAATTATAAAAACCTCAACTAGAAACTCCAAAAAAAAAAATTTACCATT
TTTTACTTTCTATCCTTGTTAACCAAATTTCAAAAAAATTTTACCTTTTCTTTTTCCAGAAGAGGGACCA
ATCATAAAGATAGCAATAACACTTTACCCCAAAATATAAATCAGACATGGTA
