[The description below was written by a language model from this plasmid's Addgene catalogue record.]
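Description:
pL-rpb1-C67Y is an E. coli–yeast shuttle plasmid built on a modified pRS415 backbone of about 5 kb. It carries a mutant allele of the Saccharomyces cerevisiae RPB1 gene (systematic gene name RPO21, YDL140C), which encodes the largest subunit of RNA polymerase II. In bacteria it is maintained as a high-copy plasmid under ampicillin selection. In yeast it is selected through the LEU2 auxotrophic marker, which complements leucine auxotrophy in leu2 host strains. pRS415 is in general a centromeric (CEN/ARS) low-copy yeast vector, but the record notes unspecified modifications to the backbone and includes no feature table, so the exact set of backbone elements cannot be confirmed here.

The insert is about 6.3 kb and was cloned between an XhoI/AvaI site at the 5′ end and an ApaI site at the 3′ end, both of which remain intact. It contains a single G-to-A change at nucleotide 200 of the RPB1 open reading frame, which produces the amino acid substitution C67Y. The record does not state which promoter drives expression. It is also not recorded whether native RPB1 flanking regulatory sequence is included in the fragment.

The associated study concerns RPB1 mutations that confer hypersensitivity to 6-azauracil, a drug phenotype commonly used as an indicator of transcription elongation defects. The plasmid is therefore suited to introducing the rpb1-C67Y allele into yeast to examine how this substitution affects RNA polymerase II function and drug sensitivity, typically in comparison with wild-type RPB1 or other mutant alleles.
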