Addgene plasmid #10982: pL-rpb1-C67Y
Depositing lab: Jeff Strathern. Depositing organization: National Cancer Institute (NCI). Publication: Mutations in the Saccharomyces cerevisiae RPB1 Gene Conferring Hypersensitivity to 6-Azauracil. Malagon F, Kireeva ML, Shafer BK, Lubkowska L, Kashlev M, Strathern JN. Genetics. 2006 Apr . 172(4):2201-9. 10.1534/genetics.105.052415 PubMed 16510790.
Backbone
  Vector backbone: pRS415 (with modifications)
  Backbone size w/o insert (bp): 4967
  Vector type: Bacterial Expression, Yeast Expression
  Selectable markers: LEU2
Growth in bacteria
  Bacterial resistance: Ampicillin, 100 μg/mL
  Growth temperature: 37°C
  Growth strain: DH5alpha
  Copy number: High Copy
Gene/Insert
  Gene/Insert name: rpb1-C67Y (alt name: RPB1)
  Species: S. cerevisiae (budding yeast)
  Insert size (bp): 6349
  Mutation: Mutation 200 G to A in the RPB1 ORF resulting in the residue substitution C67Y
  Entrez Gene: RPO21 (a.k.a. YDL140C, RPB1, RPB220, SIT1, SUA8)
  Cloning method: Restriction Enzyme; 5′ cloning site XhoI/AvaI (not destroyed); 3′ cloning site ApaI (not destroyed)
  Sequencing primers: 5′ M13 reverse; 3′ n/a
Terms and licenses: Academic/Nonprofit Terms; Industry Terms: Not Available to Industry
How to cite: pL-rpb1-C67Y was a gift from Jeff Strathern (Addgene plasmid # 10982 ; http://n2t.net/addgene:10982 ; RRID:Addgene_10982)
